Addgene plasmid #120019: pMaCTag-P08
Purpose: Template for C-terminal PCR tagging of mammalian genes (Puromycin selection) with mClover3
Depositing lab: Michael Knop. Publication: CRISPR-Cas12a-assisted PCR tagging of mammalian genes. Fueller J, Herbst K, Meurer M, Gubicza K, Kurtulmus B, Knopf JD, Kirrmaier D, Buchmuller BC, Pereira G, Lemberg MK, Knop M. J Cell Biol. 2020 Jun 1;219(6). pii: 151766. doi: 10.1083/jcb.201910210. PubMed 32406907.
Backbone
  Vector backbone: pFA6a
  Backbone size w/o insert (bp): 2412
  Vector type: PCR Template
  Selectable markers: Puromycin
Growth in bacteria
  Bacterial resistance: Ampicillin, 100 μg/mL
  Growth temperature: 37°C
  Growth strain: DH5alpha
  Copy number: High Copy
Gene/Insert
  Gene/Insert name: mClover3
  Species: H. sapiens (human)
  Promoter: None
  Tag / fusion protein: mClover3 (C terminal on backbone)
  Cloning method: Restriction Enzyme; 5′ cloning site BamHI (not destroyed); 3′ cloning site SpeI (not destroyed)
  Sequencing primers: 5′ SP6; 3′ AAACCACAACTAGAATGCAGTG
Terms and licenses: Academic/Nonprofit Terms; Industry Terms: Not Available to Industry
Depositor comments: Template plasmid for C-terminal PCR tagging of mammalian genes. For M1 and M2 tagging oligo design please visit www.pcr-tagging.com Please visit https://www.biorxiv.org/content/early/2018/11/20/473876 for BioRxiv preprint
How to cite: pMaCTag-P08 was a gift from Michael Knop (Addgene plasmid # 120019 ; http://n2t.net/addgene:120019 ; RRID:Addgene_120019)
