[The description below was written by a language model from this plasmid's Addgene catalogue record and pLannotate feature annotations shown in this document.]
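Description:
pMaCTag-P08 is a PCR template plasmid built on the pFA6a backbone, intended not for direct expression but as the source of a tagging cassette for C-terminal tagging of endogenous mammalian genes with the green/yellow fluorescent protein mClover3. It is maintained in E. coli as a high-copy plasmid through a ColE1/pUC-type origin and an ampicillin resistance gene (β-lactamase with its own promoter). SP6 and T7 phage promoters flank the cassette, and short annotated remnants of lacI, rop and bom are backbone leftovers. Two sequence records of the same length, one from the depositor and one from repository sequencing, carry the same features in the same order and differ only in where numbering begins.

The cassette starts with a promoterless mClover3 coding sequence followed by an SV40 polyadenylation signal, so the tag is expressed only once it is fused in frame to the 3′ end of a target gene and driven by that gene's own promoter. Downstream lies a puromycin selection unit made up of the SV40 enhancer/early promoter, the pac puromycin N-acetyltransferase gene and a bGH polyadenylation signal, followed by a human U6 RNA polymerase III promoter at the end of the cassette. Two loxP sites bracket the selection unit and U6 promoter, which should permit their Cre-mediated removal after integration, leaving the tag and its terminator.

In the CRISPR-Cas12a-assisted PCR tagging method for which it was made, the cassette is amplified with gene-specific M1 and M2 tagging oligos. No crRNA element is annotated after the U6 promoter, which fits a design in which the oligos supply the locus-specific sequences, although the record does not spell this out. Tagged cells are then selected with puromycin.
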