Features (pLannotate 1.2.2; 16 found; start..end, strand, type, name):
     64..744     +  CDS            mClover3 (fragment): mClover3 is a basic (constitutively fluorescent) green/yellow fluorescent protein published in 2016, derived from Aequorea victoria. It is reported to be a rapidly-maturing monomer with high acid sensitivity.
    754..875     +  polyA_signal   SV40 poly(A) signal: SV40 polyadenylation signal
    882..915     +  protein_bind   loxP: Cre-mediated recombination occurs in the 8-bp core sequence (GCATACAT). Cre recombinase
    922..1238    +  promoter       SV40 promoter: SV40 enhancer and early promoter
   1251..1847    +  CDS            pac: PUAC_STRAD - Protein predicted: Swiss-Prot protein existence level 4. Detoxification of puromycin. From Streptomyces alboniger.
   1860..2084    +  polyA_signal   bGH poly(A) signal: bovine growth hormone polyadenylation signal
   2091..2331    +  promoter       U6 promoter: RNA polymerase III promoter for human U6 snRNA
   2341..2374    +  protein_bind   loxP: Cre-mediated recombination occurs in the 8-bp core sequence (GCATACAT). Cre recombinase
   2412..2430    -  promoter       T7 promoter: promoter for bacteriophage T7 RNA polymerase
   2452..2505    -  CDS            lacI (fragment): lac repressor; lacI; The lac repressor binds to the lac operator to inhibit transcription in E. coli. This inhibition can be relieved by adding lactose or isopropyl-β-D-thiogalactopyranoside (IPTG).
   2688..3276    -  rep_origin     ori: high-copy-number ColE1/pMB1/pBR322/pUC origin of replication
   3447..4307    -  CDS            AmpR: β-lactamase; bla; confers resistance to ampicillin, carbenicillin, and related antibiotics
   4308..4412    -  promoter       AmpR promoter: bla
   4507..4542    +  CDS            rop (fragment): Rop protein, which maintains plasmids at low copy number; rop
   4644..4695    +  misc_feature   bom (fragment): basis of mobility region from pBR322
   4758..2       +  promoter       SP6 promoter (across the origin): promoter for bacteriophage SP6 RNA polymerase
>Addgene plasmid #120019 | pMaCTag-P08 | depositor full sequence | sequence record 228045 | pMaCTag-P08 sequence 4774 bps
GAACGCGGCCGCCAGCTGAAGCTTCGTACGTCAGGTGGAGGAGGTAGTGGCGGAGGCGGATCCGTGAGCA
AGGGCGAGGAGCTGTTCACCGGGGTGGTGCCCATCCTGGTCGAGCTGGACGGCGACGTAAACGGCCACAA
GTTCAGCGTCCGCGGCGAGGGCGAGGGCGATGCCACCAACGGCAAGCTGACCCTGAAGTTCATCTGCACC
ACCGGCAAGCTGCCCGTGCCCTGGCCCACCCTCGTGACCACCTTCGGCTACGGCGTGGCCTGCTTCAGCC
GCTACCCCGACCACATGAAGCAGCACGACTTCTTCAAGTCCGCCATGCCCGAAGGCTACGTCCAGGAGCG
CACCATCTCTTTCAAGGACGACGGTACCTACAAGACCCGCGCCGAGGTGAAGTTCGAGGGCGACACCCTG
GTGAACCGCATCGAGCTGAAGGGCATCGACTTCAAGGAGGACGGCAACATCCTGGGGCACAAGCTGGAGT
ACAACTTCAACAGCCACTACGTCTATATCACGGCCGACAAGCAGAAGAACTGCATCAAGGCTAACTTCAA
GATCCGCCACAACGTTGAGGACGGCAGCGTGCAGCTCGCCGACCACTACCAGCAGAACACCCCCATCGGC
GACGGCCCCGTGCTGCTGCCCGACAACCACTACCTGAGCCATCAGTCCAAGCTGAGCAAAGACCCCAACG
AGAAGCGCGATCACATGGTCCTGCTGGAGTTCGTGACCGCCGCCTGAACTAGTAACTTGTTTATTGCAGC
TTATAATGGTTACAAATAAAGCAATAGCATCACAAATTTCACAAATAAAGCATTTTTTTCACTGCATTCT
AGTTGTGGTTTGTCCAAACTCATCAATGTATCTTAGTCGATATAACTTCGTATAGCATACATTATACGAA
GTTATGTCGACGGTGTGGAAAGTCCCCAGGCTCCCCAGCAGGCAGAAGTATGCAAAGCATGCATCTCAAT
TAGTCAGCAACCAGGTGTGGAAAGTCCCCAGGCTCCCCAGCAGGCAGAAGTATGCAAAGCATGCATCTCA
ATTAGTCAGCAACCATAGTCCCGCCCCTAACTCCGCCCATCCCGCCCCTAACTCCGCCCAGTTCCGCCCA
TTCTCCGCCCCATGGCTGACTAATTTTTTTTATTTATGCAGAGGCCGAGGCCGCCTCGGCCTCTGAGCTA
TTCCAGAAGTAGTGAGGAGGCTTTTTTGGAGGCCTAGGCTTTTGCAAAGAATTCGCCACCATGACTGAGT
ACAAGCCTACTGTGCGTTTAGCCACCAGGGATGATGTGCCACGAGCCGTGAGGACACTAGCAGCCGCCTT
TGCTGACTACCCAGCTACAAGGCACACCGTGGACCCTGACAGACACATTGAAAGAGTCACAGAACTTCAG
GAGCTGTTTTTAACTAGGGTGGGCCTGGATATTGGCAAAGTCTGGGTGGCCGATGATGGAGCAGCAGTTG
CAGTGTGGACCACCCCAGAGTCTGTTGAAGCTGGAGCTGTCTTTGCAGAAATTGGACCAAGAATGGCCGA
GTTATCTGGCAGCAGGCTGGCTGCTCAACAGCAGATGGAAGGATTATTAGCTCCCCACAGACCCAAGGAG
CCTGCCTGGTTCCTGGCAACAGTTGGAGTTTCTCCAGACCATCAGGGCAAGGGCTTAGGATCTGCTGTGG
TGCTGCCTGGTGTGGAAGCAGCTGAGAGAGCTGGGGTGCCAGCATTTCTGGAGACATCAGCTCCTAGAAA
CCTGCCCTTCTATGAACGGCTGGGCTTCACAGTGACTGCTGATGTGGAGGTGCCTGAGGGCCCCAGAACC
TGGTGCATGACAAGAAAACCAGGAGCCTGACTGCAGCGACTGTGCCTTCTAGTTGCCAGCCATCTGTTGT
TTGCCCCTCCCCCGTGCCTTCCTTGACCCTGGAAGGTGCCACTCCCACTGTCCTTTCCTAATAAAATGAG
GAAATTGCATCGCATTGTCTGAGTAGGTGTCATTCTATTCTGGGGGGTGGGGTGGGGCAGGACAGCAAGG
GGGAGGATTGGGAAGACAATAGCAGGCATGCTGGGGATGCGGTGGGCTCTATGGCTCGAGGAGGGCCTAT
TTCCCATGATTCCTTCATATTTGCATATACGATACAAGGCTGTTAGAGAGATAATTGGAATTAATTTGAC
TGTAAACACAAAGATATTAGTACAAAATACGTGACGTAGAAAGTAATAATTTCTTGGGTAGTTTGCAGTT
TTAAAATTATGTTTTAAAATGGACTATCATATGCTTACCGTAACTTGAAAGTATTTCGATTTCTTGGCTT
TATATATCTTGTGGAAAGGACGAAACACCGATAACTTCGTATAGCATACATTATACGAAGTTATGGTACC
GATGCAGCTAGCCCGCGGATCTGCCGGTCTCCCTATAGTGAGTCGTATTAATTTCGATAAGCCAGGTTAA
CCTGCATTAATGAATCGGCCAACGCGCGGGGAGAGGCGGTTTGCGTATTGGGCGCTCTTCCGCTTCCTCG
CTCACTGACTCGCTGCGCTCGGTCGTTCGGCTGCGGCGAGCGGTATCAGCTCACTCAAAGGCGGTAATAC
GGTTATCCACAGAATCAGGGGATAACGCAGGAAAGAACATGTGAGCAAAAGGCCAGCAAAAGGCCAGGAA
CCGTAAAAAGGCCGCGTTGCTGGCGTTTTTCCATAGGCTCCGCCCCCCTGACGAGCATCACAAAAATCGA
CGCTCAAGTCAGAGGTGGCGAAACCCGACAGGACTATAAAGATACCAGGCGTTTCCCCCTGGAAGCTCCC
TCGTGCGCTCTCCTGTTCCGACCCTGCCGCTTACCGGATACCTGTCCGCCTTTCTCCCTTCGGGAAGCGT
GGCGCTTTCTCAATGCTCACGCTGTAGGTATCTCAGTTCGGTGTAGGTCGTTCGCTCCAAGCTGGGCTGT
GTGCACGAACCCCCCGTTCAGCCCGACCGCTGCGCCTTATCCGGTAACTATCGTCTTGAGTCCAACCCGG
TAAGACACGACTTATCGCCACTGGCAGCAGCCACTGGTAACAGGATTAGCAGAGCGAGGTATGTAGGCGG
TGCTACAGAGTTCTTGAAGTGGTGGCCTAACTACGGCTACACTAGAAGGACAGTATTTGGTATCTGCGCT
CTGCTGAAGCCAGTTACCTTCGGAAAAAGAGTTGGTAGCTCTTGATCCGGCAAACAAACCACCGCTGGTA
GCGGTGGTTTTTTTGTTTGCAAGCAGCAGATTACGCGCAGAAAAAAAGGATCTCAAGAAGATCCTTTGAT
CTTTTCTACGGGGTCTGACGCTCAGTGGAACGAAAACTCACGTTAAGGGATTTTGGTCATGAGATTATCA
AAAAGGATCTTCACCTAGATCCTTTTAAATTAAAAATGAAGTTTTAAATCAATCTAAAGTATATATGAGT
AAACTTGGTCTGACAGTTACCAATGCTTAATCAGTGAGGCACCTATCTCAGCGATCTGTCTATTTCGTTC
ATCCATAGTTGCCTGACTCCCCGTCGTGTAGATAACTACGATACGGGAGGGCTTACCATCTGGCCCCAGT
GCTGCAATGATACCGCGAGACCCACGCTCACCGGCTCCAGATTTATCAGCAATAAACCAGCCAGCCGGAA
GGGCCGAGCGCAGAAGTGGTCCTGCAACTTTATCCGCCTCCATCCAGTCTATTAATTGTTGCCGGGAAGC
TAGAGTAAGTAGTTCGCCAGTTAATAGTTTGCGCAACGTTGTTGCCATTGCTACAGGCATCGTGGTGTCA
CGCTCGTCGTTTGGTATGGCTTCATTCAGCTCCGGTTCCCAACGATCAAGGCGAGTTACATGATCCCCCA
TGTTGTGCAAAAAAGCGGTTAGCTCCTTCGGTCCTCCGATCGTTGTCAGAAGTAAGTTGGCCGCAGTGTT
ATCACTCATGGTTATGGCAGCACTGCATAATTCTCTTACTGTCATGCCATCCGTAAGATGCTTTTCTGTG
ACTGGTGAGTACTCAACCAAGTCATTCTGAGAATAGTGTATGCGGCGACCGAGTTGCTCTTGCCCGGCGT
CAATACGGGATAATACCGCGCCACATAGCAGAACTTTAAAAGTGCTCATCATTGGAAAACGTTCTTCGGG
GCGAAAACTCTCAAGGATCTTACCGCTGTTGAGATCCAGTTCGATGTAACCCACTCGTGCACCCAACTGA
TCTTCAGCATCTTTTACTTTCACCAGCGTTTCTGGGTGAGCAAAAACAGGAAGGCAAAATGCCGCAAAAA
AGGGAATAAGGGCGACACGGAAATGTTGAATACTCATACTCTTCCTTTTTCAATATTATTGAAGCATTTA
TCAGGGTTATTGTCTCATGAGCGGATACATATTTGAATGTATTTAGAAAAATAAACAAATAGGGGTTCCG
CGCACATTTCCCCGAAAAGTGCCACCTGACGTCTAAGAAACCATTATTATCATGACATTAACCTATAAAA
ATAGGCGTATCACGAGGCCCTTTCGTCTCGCGCGTTTCGGTGATGACGGTGAAAACCTCTGACACATGCA
GCTCCCGGAGACGGTCACAGCTTGTCTGTAAGCGGATGCCGGGAGCAGACAAGCCCGTCAGGGCGCGTCA
GCGGGTGTTGGCGGGTGTCGGGGCTGGCTTAACTATGCGGCATCAGAGCAGATTGTACTGAGAGTGCACC
ATATGGACATATTGTCGTTAGAACGCGGCTACAATTAATACATAACCTTATGTATCATACACATACGATT
TAGGTGACACTATA
