Features (pLannotate 1.2.2; 16 found; start..end, strand, type, name):
      1..19      +  promoter       SP6 promoter: promoter for bacteriophage SP6 RNA polymerase
     81..761     +  CDS            mClover3 (fragment): mClover3 is a basic (constitutively fluorescent) green/yellow fluorescent protein published in 2016, derived from Aequorea victoria. It is reported to be a rapidly-maturing monomer with high acid sensitivity.
    771..892     +  polyA_signal   SV40 poly(A) signal: SV40 polyadenylation signal
    899..932     +  protein_bind   loxP: Cre-mediated recombination occurs in the 8-bp core sequence (GCATACAT). Cre recombinase
    939..1255    +  promoter       SV40 promoter: SV40 enhancer and early promoter
   1268..1864    +  CDS            pac: PUAC_STRAD - Protein predicted: Swiss-Prot protein existence level 4. Detoxification of puromycin. From Streptomyces alboniger.
   1877..2101    +  polyA_signal   bGH poly(A) signal: bovine growth hormone polyadenylation signal
   2108..2348    +  promoter       U6 promoter: RNA polymerase III promoter for human U6 snRNA
   2358..2391    +  protein_bind   loxP: Cre-mediated recombination occurs in the 8-bp core sequence (GCATACAT). Cre recombinase
   2429..2447    -  promoter       T7 promoter: promoter for bacteriophage T7 RNA polymerase
   2469..2522    -  CDS            lacI (fragment): lac repressor; lacI; The lac repressor binds to the lac operator to inhibit transcription in E. coli. This inhibition can be relieved by adding lactose or isopropyl-β-D-thiogalactopyranoside (IPTG).
   2705..3293    -  rep_origin     ori: high-copy-number ColE1/pMB1/pBR322/pUC origin of replication
   3464..4324    -  CDS            AmpR: β-lactamase; bla; confers resistance to ampicillin, carbenicillin, and related antibiotics
   4325..4429    -  promoter       AmpR promoter: bla
   4524..4559    +  CDS            rop (fragment): Rop protein, which maintains plasmids at low copy number; rop
   4661..4712    +  misc_feature   bom (fragment): basis of mobility region from pBR322
>Addgene plasmid #120019 | pMaCTag-P08 | addgene full sequence | sequence record 232617 | Addgene NGS Result
ATTTAGGTGACACTATAGAACGCGGCCGCCAGCTGAAGCTTCGTACGTCAGGTGGAGGAGGTAGTGGCGG
AGGCGGATCCGTGAGCAAGGGCGAGGAGCTGTTCACCGGGGTGGTGCCCATCCTGGTCGAGCTGGACGGC
GACGTAAACGGCCACAAGTTCAGCGTCCGCGGCGAGGGCGAGGGCGATGCCACCAACGGCAAGCTGACCC
TGAAGTTCATCTGCACCACCGGCAAGCTGCCCGTGCCCTGGCCCACCCTCGTGACCACCTTCGGCTACGG
CGTGGCCTGCTTCAGCCGCTACCCCGACCACATGAAGCAGCACGACTTCTTCAAGTCCGCCATGCCCGAA
GGCTACGTCCAGGAGCGCACCATCTCTTTCAAGGACGACGGTACCTACAAGACCCGCGCCGAGGTGAAGT
TCGAGGGCGACACCCTGGTGAACCGCATCGAGCTGAAGGGCATCGACTTCAAGGAGGACGGCAACATCCT
GGGGCACAAGCTGGAGTACAACTTCAACAGCCACTACGTCTATATCACGGCCGACAAGCAGAAGAACTGC
ATCAAGGCTAACTTCAAGATCCGCCACAACGTTGAGGACGGCAGCGTGCAGCTCGCCGACCACTACCAGC
AGAACACCCCCATCGGCGACGGCCCCGTGCTGCTGCCCGACAACCACTACCTGAGCCATCAGTCCAAGCT
GAGCAAAGACCCCAACGAGAAGCGCGATCACATGGTCCTGCTGGAGTTCGTGACCGCCGCCTGAACTAGT
AACTTGTTTATTGCAGCTTATAATGGTTACAAATAAAGCAATAGCATCACAAATTTCACAAATAAAGCAT
TTTTTTCACTGCATTCTAGTTGTGGTTTGTCCAAACTCATCAATGTATCTTAGTCGATATAACTTCGTAT
AGCATACATTATACGAAGTTATGTCGACGGTGTGGAAAGTCCCCAGGCTCCCCAGCAGGCAGAAGTATGC
AAAGCATGCATCTCAATTAGTCAGCAACCAGGTGTGGAAAGTCCCCAGGCTCCCCAGCAGGCAGAAGTAT
GCAAAGCATGCATCTCAATTAGTCAGCAACCATAGTCCCGCCCCTAACTCCGCCCATCCCGCCCCTAACT
CCGCCCAGTTCCGCCCATTCTCCGCCCCATGGCTGACTAATTTTTTTTATTTATGCAGAGGCCGAGGCCG
CCTCGGCCTCTGAGCTATTCCAGAAGTAGTGAGGAGGCTTTTTTGGAGGCCTAGGCTTTTGCAAAGAATT
CGCCACCATGACTGAGTACAAGCCTACTGTGCGTTTAGCCACCAGGGATGATGTGCCACGAGCCGTGAGG
ACACTAGCAGCCGCCTTTGCTGACTACCCAGCTACAAGGCACACCGTGGACCCTGACAGACACATTGAAA
GAGTCACAGAACTTCAGGAGCTGTTTTTAACTAGGGTGGGCCTGGATATTGGCAAAGTCTGGGTGGCCGA
TGATGGAGCAGCAGTTGCAGTGTGGACCACCCCAGAGTCTGTTGAAGCTGGAGCTGTCTTTGCAGAAATT
GGACCAAGAATGGCCGAGTTATCTGGCAGCAGGCTGGCTGCTCAACAGCAGATGGAAGGATTATTAGCTC
CCCACAGACCCAAGGAGCCTGCCTGGTTCCTGGCAACAGTTGGAGTTTCTCCAGACCATCAGGGCAAGGG
CTTAGGATCTGCTGTGGTGCTGCCTGGTGTGGAAGCAGCTGAGAGAGCTGGGGTGCCAGCATTTCTGGAG
ACATCAGCTCCTAGAAACCTGCCCTTCTATGAACGGCTGGGCTTCACAGTGACTGCTGATGTGGAGGTGC
CTGAGGGCCCCAGAACCTGGTGCATGACAAGAAAACCAGGAGCCTGACTGCAGCGACTGTGCCTTCTAGT
TGCCAGCCATCTGTTGTTTGCCCCTCCCCCGTGCCTTCCTTGACCCTGGAAGGTGCCACTCCCACTGTCC
TTTCCTAATAAAATGAGGAAATTGCATCGCATTGTCTGAGTAGGTGTCATTCTATTCTGGGGGGTGGGGT
GGGGCAGGACAGCAAGGGGGAGGATTGGGAAGACAATAGCAGGCATGCTGGGGATGCGGTGGGCTCTATG
GCTCGAGGAGGGCCTATTTCCCATGATTCCTTCATATTTGCATATACGATACAAGGCTGTTAGAGAGATA
ATTGGAATTAATTTGACTGTAAACACAAAGATATTAGTACAAAATACGTGACGTAGAAAGTAATAATTTC
TTGGGTAGTTTGCAGTTTTAAAATTATGTTTTAAAATGGACTATCATATGCTTACCGTAACTTGAAAGTA
TTTCGATTTCTTGGCTTTATATATCTTGTGGAAAGGACGAAACACCGATAACTTCGTATAGCATACATTA
TACGAAGTTATGGTACCGATGCAGCTAGCCCGCGGATCTGCCGGTCTCCCTATAGTGAGTCGTATTAATT
TCGATAAGCCAGGTTAACCTGCATTAATGAATCGGCCAACGCGCGGGGAGAGGCGGTTTGCGTATTGGGC
GCTCTTCCGCTTCCTCGCTCACTGACTCGCTGCGCTCGGTCGTTCGGCTGCGGCGAGCGGTATCAGCTCA
CTCAAAGGCGGTAATACGGTTATCCACAGAATCAGGGGATAACGCAGGAAAGAACATGTGAGCAAAAGGC
CAGCAAAAGGCCAGGAACCGTAAAAAGGCCGCGTTGCTGGCGTTTTTCCATAGGCTCCGCCCCCCTGACG
AGCATCACAAAAATCGACGCTCAAGTCAGAGGTGGCGAAACCCGACAGGACTATAAAGATACCAGGCGTT
TCCCCCTGGAAGCTCCCTCGTGCGCTCTCCTGTTCCGACCCTGCCGCTTACCGGATACCTGTCCGCCTTT
CTCCCTTCGGGAAGCGTGGCGCTTTCTCATAGCTCACGCTGTAGGTATCTCAGTTCGGTGTAGGTCGTTC
GCTCCAAGCTGGGCTGTGTGCACGAACCCCCCGTTCAGCCCGACCGCTGCGCCTTATCCGGTAACTATCG
TCTTGAGTCCAACCCGGTAAGACACGACTTATCGCCACTGGCAGCAGCCACTGGTAACAGGATTAGCAGA
GCGAGGTATGTAGGCGGTGCTACAGAGTTCTTGAAGTGGTGGCCTAACTACGGCTACACTAGAAGAACAG
TATTTGGTATCTGCGCTCTGCTGAAGCCAGTTACCTTCGGAAAAAGAGTTGGTAGCTCTTGATCCGGCAA
ACAAACCACCGCTGGTAGCGGTGGTTTTTTTGTTTGCAAGCAGCAGATTACGCGCAGAAAAAAAGGATCT
CAAGAAGATCCTTTGATCTTTTCTACGGGGTCTGACGCTCAGTGGAACGAAAACTCACGTTAAGGGATTT
TGGTCATGAGATTATCAAAAAGGATCTTCACCTAGATCCTTTTAAATTAAAAATGAAGTTTTAAATCAAT
CTAAAGTATATATGAGTAAACTTGGTCTGACAGTTACCAATGCTTAATCAGTGAGGCACCTATCTCAGCG
ATCTGTCTATTTCGTTCATCCATAGTTGCCTGACTCCCCGTCGTGTAGATAACTACGATACGGGAGGGCT
TACCATCTGGCCCCAGTGCTGCAATGATACCGCGAGACCCACGCTCACCGGCTCCAGATTTATCAGCAAT
AAACCAGCCAGCCGGAAGGGCCGAGCGCAGAAGTGGTCCTGCAACTTTATCCGCCTCCATCCAGTCTATT
AATTGTTGCCGGGAAGCTAGAGTAAGTAGTTCGCCAGTTAATAGTTTGCGCAACGTTGTTGCCATTGCTA
CAGGCATCGTGGTGTCACGCTCGTCGTTTGGTATGGCTTCATTCAGCTCCGGTTCCCAACGATCAAGGCG
AGTTACATGATCCCCCATGTTGTGCAAAAAAGCGGTTAGCTCCTTCGGTCCTCCGATCGTTGTCAGAAGT
AAGTTGGCCGCAGTGTTATCACTCATGGTTATGGCAGCACTGCATAATTCTCTTACTGTCATGCCATCCG
TAAGATGCTTTTCTGTGACTGGTGAGTACTCAACCAAGTCATTCTGAGAATAGTGTATGCGGCGACCGAG
TTGCTCTTGCCCGGCGTCAATACGGGATAATACCGCGCCACATAGCAGAACTTTAAAAGTGCTCATCATT
GGAAAACGTTCTTCGGGGCGAAAACTCTCAAGGATCTTACCGCTGTTGAGATCCAGTTCGATGTAACCCA
CTCGTGCACCCAACTGATCTTCAGCATCTTTTACTTTCACCAGCGTTTCTGGGTGAGCAAAAACAGGAAG
GCAAAATGCCGCAAAAAAGGGAATAAGGGCGACACGGAAATGTTGAATACTCATACTCTTCCTTTTTCAA
TATTATTGAAGCATTTATCAGGGTTATTGTCTCATGAGCGGATACATATTTGAATGTATTTAGAAAAATA
AACAAATAGGGGTTCCGCGCACATTTCCCCGAAAAGTGCCACCTGACGTCTAAGAAACCATTATTATCAT
GACATTAACCTATAAAAATAGGCGTATCACGAGGCCCTTTCGTCTCGCGCGTTTCGGTGATGACGGTGAA
AACCTCTGACACATGCAGCTCCCGGAGACGGTCACAGCTTGTCTGTAAGCGGATGCCGGGAGCAGACAAG
CCCGTCAGGGCGCGTCAGCGGGTGTTGGCGGGTGTCGGGGCTGGCTTAACTATGCGGCATCAGAGCAGAT
TGTACTGAGAGTGCACCATATGGACATATTGTCGTTAGAACGCGGCTACAATTAATACATAACCTTATGT
ATCATACACATACG
